Addgene plasmid #174543: pLKO.1 mito-TagRFP-T
Purpose: labels mitochondria with TagRFP-T
Depositing lab: Minna Roh-Johnson. Depositing organization: University of Utah. Publication: Transferred mitochondria accumulate reactive oxygen species, promoting proliferation. Kidwell CU, Casalini JR, Pradeep S, Scherer SD, Greiner D, Bayik D, Watson DC, Olson GS, Lathia JD, Johnson JS, Rutter J, Welm AL, Zangle TA, Roh-Johnson M. eLife. 2023 Mar 6;12:e85494. doi: 10.7554/eLife.85494. PubMed 36876914.
Backbone
  Vector backbone: pLKO.1
  Vector type: Mammalian Expression, Lentiviral
Growth in bacteria
  Bacterial resistance: Ampicillin, 100 μg/mL
  Growth temperature: 37°C
  Growth strain: NEB Stable
  Copy number: Low Copy
Gene/Insert
  Gene/Insert name: MTS-tagRFP-T
  Species: H. sapiens (human)
  Tag / fusion protein: tagRFP-T (C terminal on insert)
Terms and licenses: Academic/Nonprofit Terms; Industry Terms: Not Available to Industry
Depositor comments: Please visit https://doi.org/10.1101/2021.08.10.455713 for bioRxiv preprint.
How to cite: pLKO.1 mito-TagRFP-T was a gift from Minna Roh-Johnson (Addgene plasmid # 174543 ; http://n2t.net/addgene:174543 ; RRID:Addgene_174543)
