[The description below was written by a language model from this plasmid's Addgene catalogue record and pLannotate feature annotations shown in this document.]
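Description:
pLKO.1 mito-TagRFP-T is a lentiviral mammalian expression plasmid built on the pLKO.1 backbone and designed to label mitochondria with a red fluorescent protein. The 7,322 nt sequence record shows a third-generation, self-inactivating transfer vector layout: an RSV promoter fused to a truncated HIV-1 5' LTR drives production of the viral genomic RNA in packaging cells, followed by the Ψ packaging signal with a gag fragment, the Rev response element for Rev-dependent nuclear export, the cPPT/CTS element that aids nuclear import of the reverse-transcribed genome, and a ΔU3 3' LTR that inactivates LTR promoter activity after integration. Packaging functions are not encoded on the plasmid and must be supplied in trans. In bacteria it is maintained through a ColE1/pUC-type origin and selected with ampicillin via β-lactamase. The catalogue lists it as low copy and grown in a strain suited to repeat-containing vectors. An f1 ori, SV40 ori and poly(A) signal, and remnants of lac, T3 and T7 elements are carried over from the backbone.

The payload is the mitochondrial presequence of human cytochrome c oxidase subunit VIII (COX8) placed upstream of TagRFP-T, so that the fluorescent protein sits at the C terminus of the targeting sequence and is imported into mitochondria. This fusion lies directly downstream of the human PGK promoter, which in standard pLKO.1 drives a puromycin marker. No mammalian selection gene is annotated here, so transduced cells would presumably be identified by red fluorescence. The backbone's U6 promoter is still present, but no shRNA is annotated or described. The associated work concerns mitochondria transferred between cells, consistent with use of this construct for stable mitochondrial labelling and tracking.
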