Features (pLannotate 1.2.2; 26 found; start..end, strand, type, name):
    535..609     +  CDS            COX8 presequence: mitochondrial presequence of human cytochrome c oxidase subunit VIII (Rizutto et al., 1989)
    643..1374    +  CDS            TagRFP-T: TagRFP-T is a basic (constitutively fluorescent) red fluorescent protein published in 2008, derived from Entacmaea quadricolor. It has low acid sensitivity.
   1443..1526    +  CDS            nef (fragment): NEF_HV1Z2 - Experimental evidence at protein level: Swiss-Prot protein existence level 1. Extracellular Nef protein targets CD4(+) T-lymphocytes for apoptosis by interacting with CXCR4 surface receptors. From Human immunodeficiency virus type 1 group M subtype D (isolate Z2/CDC-Z34) (HIV-1).
   1528..1761    +  LTR            3' LTR (ΔU3): self-inactivating 3' long terminal repeat (LTR) from HIV-1
   1833..1954    +  polyA_signal   SV40 poly(A) signal: SV40 polyadenylation signal
   1994..2129    +  rep_origin     SV40 ori: SV40 origin of replication
   2150..2168    -  promoter       T7 promoter: promoter for bacteriophage T7 RNA polymerase
   2176..2331    +  CDS            lacZα (fragment): LacZα fragment of β-galactosidase; lacZ fragment
   2336..2764    +  rep_origin     f1 ori (sequence partly withheld): f1 bacteriophage origin of replication; arrow indicates direction of (+) strand synthesis
   2817..2921    +  promoter       AmpR promoter: bla
   2922..3782    +  CDS            AmpR: β-lactamase; bla; confers resistance to ampicillin, carbenicillin, and related antibiotics
   3953..4541    +  rep_origin     ori: high-copy-number ColE1/pMB1/pBR322/pUC origin of replication
   4724..4816    +  CDS            lacI (fragment): lac repressor; lacI; The lac repressor binds to the lac operator to inhibit transcription in E. coli. This inhibition can be relieved by adding lactose or isopropyl-β-D-thiogalactopyranoside (IPTG).
   4829..4850    +  protein_bind   CAP binding site: CAP binding activates transcription in the presence of cAMP. E. coli catabolite activator protein
   4865..4895    +  promoter       lac promoter: promoter for the E. coli lac operon
   4903..4919    +  protein_bind   lac operator: The lac repressor binds to the lac operator to inhibit transcription in E. coli. This inhibition can be relieved by adding lactose or isopropyl-β-D-thiogalactopyranoside (IPTG). lac repressor encoded by lacI
   4964..4982    +  promoter       T3 promoter: promoter for bacteriophage T3 RNA polymerase
   5010..5236    +  promoter       RSV promoter: Rous sarcoma virus enhancer/promoter
   5237..5417    +  LTR            5' LTR (truncated): truncated 5' long terminal repeat (LTR) from HIV-1
   5464..5589    +  misc_feature   HIV-1 Ψ: packaging signal of human immunodeficiency virus type 1
   5573..5936    +  CDS            HIV-1 gag (fragment): gag protein from human immunodeficiency virus 1; gag
   6082..6315    +  misc_feature   RRE: The Rev response element (RRE) of HIV-1 allows for Rev-dependent mRNA export from the nucleus to the cytoplasm.
   6692..6792    +  CDS            Rev (fragment): human immunodeficiency virus 1 (HIV-1) Rev protein; rev; enhances nuclear export of unspliced and incompletely spliced viral mRNAs
   6842..7082    +  promoter       U6 promoter: RNA polymerase III promoter for human U6 snRNA
   7153..7270    +  misc_feature   cPPT/CTS: central polypurine tract and central termination sequence of HIV-1
   7319..507     +  promoter       hPGK promoter (across the origin): human phosphoglycerate kinase 1 promoter
>Addgene plasmid #174543 | pLKO.1 mito-TagRFP-T | addgene full sequence | sequence record 343560 | Addgene NGS Result
TTGGGGTTGCGCCTTTTCCAAGGCAGCCCTGGGTTTGCGCAGGGACGCGGCTGCTCTGGGCGTGGTTCCG
GGAAACGCAGCGGCGCCGACCCTGGGTCTCGCACATTCTTCACGTCCGTTCGCAGCGTCACCCGGATCTT
CGCCGCTACCCTTGTGGGCCCCCCGGCGACGCTTCCTGCTCCGCCCCTAAGTCGGGAAGGTTCCTTGCGG
TTCGCGGCGTGCCGGACGTGACAAACGGAAGCCGCACGTCTCACTAGTACCCTCGCAGACGGACAGCGCC
AGGGAGCAATGGCAGCGCGCCGACCGCGATGGGCTGTGGCCAATAGCGGCTGCTCAGCAGGGCGCGCCGA
GAGCAGCGGCCGGGAAGGGGCGGTGCGGGAGGCGGGGTGTGGGGCGGTAGTGTGGGCCCTGTTCCTGCCC
GCGCGGTGTTCCGCATTCTGCAAGCCTCCGGAGCGCACGTCGGCAGTCGGCTCCCTCGTTGACCGAATCA
CCGACCTCTCTCCCCAGGGGGATCCGACGTCACCGGAGCTTACCATGTCCGTCCTGACGCCGCTGCTGCT
GCGGGGCTTGACAGGCTCGGCCCGGCGGCTCCCAGTGCCGCGCGCCAAGATCCATTCGTTGGGGGATCCA
CCGGTCGCCACCATGGTGTCTAAGGGCGAAGAGCTGATTAAGGAGAACATGCACATGAAGCTGTACATGG
AGGGCACCGTGAACAACCACCACTTCAAGTGCACATCCGAGGGCGAAGGCAAGCCCTACGAGGGCACCCA
GACCATGAGAATCAAGGTGGTCGAGGGCGGCCCTCTCCCCTTCGCCTTCGACATCCTGGCTACCAGCTTC
ATGTACGGCAGCAGAACCTTCATCAACCACACCCAGGGCATCCCCGATTTCTTTAAGCAGTCCTTCCCTG
AGGGCTTCACATGGGAGAGAGTCACCACATACGAAGACGGGGGCGTGCTGACCGCTACCCAGGACACCAG
CCTCCAGGACGGCTGCCTCATCTACAACGTCAAGATCAGAGGGGTGAACTTCCCATCCAACGGCCCTGTG
ATGCAGAAGAAAACACTCGGCTGGGAGGCCAACACCGAGACCCTGTACCCCGCTGACGGCGGCCTGGAAG
GCAGAACCGACATGGCCCTGAAGCTCGTGGGCGGGGGCCACCTGATCTGCAACTTCAAGACCACATACAG
ATCCAAGAAACCCGCTAAGAACCTCAAGATGCCCGGCGTCTACTATGTGGACCACAGACTGGAAAGAATC
AAGGAGGCCGACAAAGAGACCTACGTCGAGCAGCACGAGGTGGCTGTGGCCAGATACTGCGACCTCCCTA
GCAAACTGGGGCACAAACTTAATGGCATGGACGAGCTGTACAAGTAACGTACGGATATCTGTACAAGTAA
CGCCCGCCCCACGACCCGCAGCGCCCGACCGAAAGGAGCGCACGACCCCATGCATCGGTACCTTTAAGAC
CAATGACTTACAAGGCAGCTGTAGATCTTAGCCACTTTTTAAAAGAAAAGGGGGGACTGGAAGGGCTAAT
TCACTCCCAACGAAGACAAGATCTGCTTTTTGCTTGTACTGGGTCTCTCTGGTTAGACCAGATCTGAGCC
TGGGAGCTCTCTGGCTAACTAGGGAACCCACTGCTTAAGCCTCAATAAAGCTTGCCTTGAGTGCTTCAAG
TAGTGTGTGCCCGTCTGTTGTGTGACTCTGGTAACTAGAGATCCCTCAGACCCTTTTAGTCAGTGTGGAA
AATCTCTAGCAGTAGTAGTTCATGTCATCTTATTATTCAGTATTTATAACTTGCAAAGAAATGAATATCA
GAGAGTGAGAGGAACTTGTTTATTGCAGCTTATAATGGTTACAAATAAAGCAATAGCATCACAAATTTCA
CAAATAAAGCATTTTTTTCACTGCATTCTAGTTGTGGTTTGTCCAAACTCATCAATGTATCTTATCATGT
CTGGCTCTAGCTATCCCGCCCCTAACTCCGCCCATCCCGCCCCTAACTCCGCCCAGTTCCGCCCATTCTC
CGCCCCATGGCTGACTAATTTTTTTTATTTATGCAGAGGCCGAGGCCGCCTCGGCCTCTGAGCTATTCCA
GAAGTAGTGAGGAGGCTTTTTTGGAGGCCTAGGGACGTACCCAATTCGCCCTATAGTGAGTCGTATTACG
CGCGCTCACTGGCCGTCGTTTTACAACGTCGTGACTGGGAAAACCCTGGCGTTACCCAACTTAATCGCCT
TGCAGCACATCCCCCTTTCGCCAGCTGGCGTAATAGCGAAGAGGCCCGCACCGATCGCCCTTCCCAACAG
TTGCGCAGCCTGAATGGCGAATGGG
[124 nt withheld, positions 2336-2459]
C
[91 nt withheld, positions 2461-2551]
A
[49 nt withheld, positions 2553-2601]
CCTTTGACGTTGGAGTCCACGTTCTTT
[37 nt withheld, positions 2629-2665]
ACCCTATCTCGGTCTATTCTTTTGATTTATAAGGGATTTTGCCGATTTCGGCCTATTGGTTAAAAAATGA
GCTGATTTAACAAAAATTTAACGCGAATTTTAACAAAATATTAACGCTTACAATTTAGGTGGCACTTTTC
GGGGAAATGTGCGCGGAACCCCTATTTGTTTATTTTTCTAAATACATTCAAATATGTATCCGCTCATGAG
ACAATAACCCTGATAAATGCTTCAATAATATTGAAAAAGGAAGAGTATGAGTATTCAACATTTCCGTGTC
GCCCTTATTCCCTTTTTTGCGGCATTTTGCCTTCCTGTTTTTGCTCACCCAGAAACGCTGGTGAAAGTAA
AAGATGCTGAAGATCAGTTGGGTGCACGAGTGGGTTACATCGAACTGGATCTCAACAGCGGTAAGATCCT
TGAGAGTTTTCGCCCCGAAGAACGTTTTCCAATGATGAGCACTTTTAAAGTTCTGCTATGTGGCGCGGTA
TTATCCCGTATTGACGCCGGGCAAGAGCAACTCGGTCGCCGCATACACTATTCTCAGAATGACTTGGTTG
AGTACTCACCAGTCACAGAAAAGCATCTTACGGATGGCATGACAGTAAGAGAATTATGCAGTGCTGCCAT
AACCATGAGTGATAACACTGCGGCCAACTTACTTCTGACAACGATCGGAGGACCGAAGGAGCTAACCGCT
TTTTTGCACAACATGGGGGATCATGTAACTCGCCTTGATCGTTGGGAACCGGAGCTGAATGAAGCCATAC
CAAACGACGAGCGTGACACCACGATGCCTGTAGCAATGGCAACAACGTTGCGCAAACTATTAACTGGCGA
ACTACTTACTCTAGCTTCCCGGCAACAATTAATAGACTGGATGGAGGCGGATAAAGTTGCAGGACCACTT
CTGCGCTCGGCCCTTCCGGCTGGCTGGTTTATTGCTGATAAATCTGGAGCCGGTGAGCGTGGGTCTCGCG
GTATCATTGCAGCACTGGGGCCAGATGGTAAGCCCTCCCGTATCGTAGTTATCTACACGACGGGGAGTCA
GGCAACTATGGATGAACGAAATAGACAGATCGCTGAGATAGGTGCCTCACTGATTAAGCATTGGTAACTG
TCAGACCAAGTTTACTCATATATACTTTAGATTGATTTAAAACTTCATTTTTAATTTAAAAGGATCTAGG
TGAAGATCCTTTTTGATAATCTCATGACCAAAATCCCTTAACGTGAGTTTTCGTTCCACTGAGCGTCAGA
CCCCGTAGAAAAGATCAAAGGATCTTCTTGAGATCCTTTTTTTCTGCGCGTAATCTGCTGCTTGCAAACA
AAAAAACCACCGCTACCAGCGGTGGTTTGTTTGCCGGATCAAGAGCTACCAACTCTTTTTCCGAAGGTAA
CTGGCTTCAGCAGAGCGCAGATACCAAATACTGTTCTTCTAGTGTAGCCGTAGTTAGGCCACCACTTCAA
GAACTCTGTAGCACCGCCTACATACCTCGCTCTGCTAATCCTGTTACCAGTGGCTGCTGCCAGTGGCGAT
AAGTCGTGTCTTACCGGGTTGGACTCAAGACGATAGTTACCGGATAAGGCGCAGCGGTCGGGCTGAACGG
GGGGTTCGTGCACACAGCCCAGCTTGGAGCGAACGACCTACACCGAACTGAGATACCTACAGCGTGAGCT
ATGAGAAAGCGCCACGCTTCCCGAAGGGAGAAAGGCGGACAGGTATCCGGTAAGCGGCAGGGTCGGAACA
GGAGAGCGCACGAGGGAGCTTCCAGGGGGAAACGCCTGGTATCTTTATAGTCCTGTCGGGTTTCGCCACC
TCTGACTTGAGCGTCGATTTTTGTGATGCTCGTCAGGGGGGCGGAGCCTATGGAAAAACGCCAGCAACGC
GGCCTTTTTACGGTTCCTGGCCTTTTGCTGGCCTTTTGCTCACATGTTCTTTCCTGCGTTATCCCCTGAT
TCTGTGGATAACCGTATTACCGCCTTTGAGTGAGCTGATACCGCTCGCCGCAGCCGAACGACCGAGCGCA
GCGAGTCAGTGAGCGAGGAAGCGGAAGAGCGCCCAATACGCAAACCGCCTCTCCCCGCGCGTTGGCCGAT
TCATTAATGCAGCTGGCACGACAGGTTTCCCGACTGGAAAGCGGGCAGTGAGCGCAACGCAATTAATGTG
AGTTAGCTCACTCATTAGGCACCCCAGGCTTTACACTTTATGCTTCCGGCTCGTATGTTGTGTGGAATTG
TGAGCGGATAACAATTTCACACAGGAAACAGCTATGACCATGATTACGCCAAGCGCGCAATTAACCCTCA
CTAAAGGGAACAAAAGCTGGAGCTGCAAGCTTAATGTAGTCTTATGCAATACTCTTGTAGTCTTGCAACA
TGGTAACGATGAGTTAGCAACATGCCTTACAAGGAGAGAAAAAGCACCGTGCATGCCGATTGGTGGAAGT
AAGGTGGTACGATCGTGCCTTATTAGGAAGGCAACAGACGGGTCTGACATGGATTGGACGAACCACTGAA
TTGCCGCATTGCAGAGATATTGTATTTAAGTGCCTAGCTCGATACATAAACGGGTCTCTCTGGTTAGACC
AGATCTGAGCCTGGGAGCTCTCTGGCTAACTAGGGAACCCACTGCTTAAGCCTCAATAAAGCTTGCCTTG
AGTGCTTCAAGTAGTGTGTGCCCGTCTGTTGTGTGACTCTGGTAACTAGAGATCCCTCAGACCCTTTTAG
TCAGTGTGGAAAATCTCTAGCAGTGGCGCCCGAACAGGGACTTGAAAGCGAAAGGGAAACCAGAGGAGCT
CTCTCGACGCAGGACTCGGCTTGCTGAAGCGCGCACGGCAAGAGGCGAGGGGCGGCGACTGGTGAGTACG
CCAAAAATTTTGACTAGCGGAGGCTAGAAGGAGAGAGATGGGTGCGAGAGCGTCAGTATTAAGCGGGGGA
GAATTAGATCGCGATGGGAAAAAATTCGGTTAAGGCCAGGGGGAAAGAAAAAATATAAATTAAAACATAT
AGTATGGGCAAGCAGGGAGCTAGAACGATTCGCAGTTAATCCTGGCCTGTTAGAAACATCAGAAGGCTGT
AGACAAATACTGGGACAGCTACAACCATCCCTTCAGACAGGATCAGAAGAACTTAGATCATTATATAATA
CAGTAGCAACCCTCTATTGTGTGCATCAAAGGATAGAGATAAAAGACACCAAGGAAGCTTTAGACAAGAT
AGAGGAAGAGCAAAACAAAAGTAAGACCACCGCACAGCAAGCGGCCGCTGATCTTCAGACCTGGAGGAGG
AGATATGAGGGACAATTGGAGAAGTGAATTATATAAATATAAAGTAGTAAAAATTGAACCATTAGGAGTA
GCACCCACCAAGGCAAAGAGAAGAGTGGTGCAGAGAGAAAAAAGAGCAGTGGGAATAGGAGCTTTGTTCC
TTGGGTTCTTGGGAGCAGCAGGAAGCACTATGGGCGCAGCGTCAATGACGCTGACGGTACAGGCCAGACA
ATTATTGTCTGGTATAGTGCAGCAGCAGAACAATTTGCTGAGGGCTATTGAGGCGCAACAGCATCTGTTG
CAACTCACAGTCTGGGGCATCAAGCAGCTCCAGGCAAGAATCCTGGCTGTGGAAAGATACCTAAAGGATC
AACAGCTCCTGGGGATTTGGGGTTGCTCTGGAAAACTCATTTGCACCACTGCTGTGCCTTGGAATGCTAG
TTGGAGTAATAAATCTCTGGAACAGATTTGGAATCACACGACCTGGATGGAGTGGGACAGAGAAATTAAC
AATTACACAAGCTTAATACACTCCTTAATTGAAGAATCGCAAAACCAGCAAGAAAAGAATGAACAAGAAT
TATTGGAATTAGATAAATGGGCAAGTTTGTGGAATTGGTTTAACATAACAAATTGGCTGTGGTATATAAA
ATTATTCATAATGATAGTAGGAGGCTTGGTAGGTTTAAGAATAGTTTTTGCTGTACTTTCTATAGTGAAT
AGAGTTAGGCAGGGATATTCACCATTATCGTTTCAGACCCACCTCCCAACCCCGAGGGGACCCGACAGGC
CCGAAGGAATAGAAGAAGAAGGTGGAGAGAGAGACAGAGACAGATCCATTCGATTAGTGAACGGATCTCG
ACGGTATCGATCACGAGACTAGCCTCGAGCGGCCGCCCCCTTCACCGAGGGCCTATTTCCCATGATTCCT
TCATATTTGCATATACGATACAAGGCTGTTAGAGAGATAATTGGAATTAATTTGACTGTAAACACAAAGA
TATTAGTACAAAATACGTGACGTAGAAAGTAATAATTTCTTGGGTAGTTTGCAGTTTTAAAATTATGTTT
TAAAATGGACTATCATATGCTTACCGTAACTTGAAAGTATTTCGATTTCTTGGCTTTATATATCTTGTGG
AAAGGACGAAACACCGGTCCGCAGGTATGCACGCGTGAATTCTCGACCTCGAGACAAATGGCAGTATTCA
TCCACAATTTTAAAAGAAAAGGGGGGATTGGGGGGTACAGTGCAGGGGAAAGAATAGTAGACATAATAGC
AACAGACATACAAACTAAAGAATTACAAAAACAAATTACAAAAATTCAAAATTTTCGGGTTTATTACAGG
GACAGCAGAGATCCACTTTGGCCGCGGCTCGAGGGGG
